Addgene plasmid #200681: pLV-EF1A-CD19.28H.28TM.BB.28.3z
Purpose: Modular CD28hinge-CD28transmembrane-41BB-CD28-CD3z CAR backbone, For Transient Expression or Lentiviral Production
Depositing lab: Michele Bernasconi. Depositing organization: Universitaet Bern. Publication: CD276-CAR T cells and Dual-CAR T cells targeting CD276/FGFR4 promote rhabdomyosarcoma clearance in orthotopic mouse models. Timpanaro A, Piccand C, Dzhumashev D, Anton-Joseph S, Robbi A, Moser J, Rossler J, Bernasconi M. J Exp Clin Cancer Res. 2023 Nov 4;42(1):293. doi: 10.1186/s13046-023-02838-3. PubMed 37924157.
Backbone
  Vector backbone: pLV
  Backbone manufacturer: VectorBuilder
  Backbone size w/o insert (bp): 6451
  Vector type: Mammalian Expression, Lentiviral
Growth in bacteria
  Bacterial resistance: Ampicillin, 100 μg/mL
  Growth temperature: 37°C
  Growth strain: NEB Stable
  Copy number: High Copy
Gene/Insert
  Gene/Insert name: FMC63-CD28HD-CD28TM-41BB-CD28-CD3z-P2A-EGFP (alt names: CD19(FMC63)-CAR, CD28 hinge, CD28 transmembrane, 41BB costim., CD28 costim., CD3z stim domains, P2A-GFP marker; Contains: FMC63-scFV, CD28 Hinge domain, CD28-transmembrane domain, 41BB-ITD, CD28-ITD, CD3z-ITD)
  Species: H. sapiens (human)
  Insert size (bp): 2460
  Entrez Gene: CD28 (a.k.a. Tp44); CD247 (a.k.a. CD3-ZETA, CD3H, CD3Q, CD3Z, CD3ZETA, IMD25, T3Z, TCRZ); TNFRSF9 (a.k.a. 4-1BB, CD137, CDw137, ILA, IMD109)
  Promoter: EF1a-short
  Tag / fusion protein: MycTag (N terminal on insert)
  Cloning method: Gibson Cloning
  Sequencing primers: 5′ tgatgtcgtgtactggctcc; 3′ tttcttccacgtcgcctgcttg
Terms and licenses: Academic/Nonprofit Terms; Industry Terms: Not Available to Industry
How to cite: pLV-EF1A-CD19.28H.28TM.BB.28.3z was a gift from Michele Bernasconi (Addgene plasmid # 200681 ; http://n2t.net/addgene:200681 ; RRID:Addgene_200681)
