[The description below was written by a language model from this plasmid's Addgene catalogue record and pLannotate feature annotations shown in this document.]
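Description:
pLV-EF1A-CD19.28H.28TM.BB.28.3z is a third-generation-style, self-inactivating HIV-1 lentiviral transfer plasmid built on a commercial pLV backbone. It is intended either for transient expression in mammalian cells or for producing lentivirus. In bacteria it is maintained at high copy through a pUC-type ColE1 origin and selected with ampicillin (β-lactamase). The backbone also carries an f1 origin, an SV40 origin and residual lac/T7/T3 elements. The viral portion comprises an RSV promoter driving a truncated 5' LTR, which makes genomic RNA transcription Tat-independent. It is followed by the Ψ packaging signal with a gag fragment, the RRE for Rev-dependent nuclear export, the cPPT/CTS, a WPRE that enhances transcript expression, a ΔU3 3' LTR and an SV40 polyadenylation signal.

The payload is a roughly 2.5 kb cassette driven by the short (core) human EF-1α promoter, flanked by Gateway attB scars left from vector assembly. It encodes an anti-CD19 chimeric antigen receptor. The mouse-derived FMC63 scFv, annotated as kappa light and heavy variable regions, is joined to a CD28 hinge and transmembrane domain. These are followed by 4-1BB and CD28 costimulatory domains and the CD3ζ signalling domain with its ITAMs. The automated annotation labels the hinge-to-costimulatory stretch only as a CD28 fragment and does not call out 4-1BB or the N-terminal Myc tag, both of which are listed in the catalogue record. A P2A peptide links the receptor to EGFP, so transduced cells yield separate CAR and fluorescent marker proteins from one transcript. The record describes the plasmid as a modular CAR backbone, and the associated work concerns CAR T cells directed against rhabdomyosarcoma targets.
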