Features (pLannotate 1.2.2; 33 found; start..end, strand, type, name):
      3..229     +  promoter       RSV promoter: Rous sarcoma virus enhancer/promoter
    230..410     +  LTR            5' LTR (truncated): truncated 5' long terminal repeat (LTR) from HIV-1
    457..582     +  misc_feature   HIV-1 Ψ: packaging signal of human immunodeficiency virus type 1
    566..929     +  CDS            HIV-1 gag (fragment): gag protein from human immunodeficiency virus 1; gag
   1075..1308    +  misc_feature   RRE: The Rev response element (RRE) of HIV-1 allows for Rev-dependent mRNA export from the nucleus to the cytoplasm.
   1685..1785    +  CDS            Rev (fragment): human immunodeficiency virus 1 (HIV-1) Rev protein; rev; enhances nuclear export of unspliced and incompletely spliced viral mRNAs
   1803..1920    +  misc_feature   cPPT/CTS: central polypurine tract and central termination sequence of HIV-1
   1938..1958    +  protein_bind   attB4: mutant version of attB; core recombination site for the Gateway® BP reaction BP Clonase™
   1965..2176    +  promoter       EF-1α core promoter: core promoter for human elongation factor EF-1α
   2183..2203    +  protein_bind   attB1: mutant version of attB; core recombination site for the Gateway® BP reaction BP Clonase™
   2354..2671    +  CDS            KV5AB_MOUSE: Experimental evidence at protein level: Swiss-Prot protein existence level 1. From Mus musculus (Mouse).
   2729..3016    +  CDS            HVM44_MOUSE (fragment): Experimental evidence at protein level: Swiss-Prot protein existence level 1. From Mus musculus (Mouse).
   3092..3538    +  CDS            CD28 (fragment): CD28_HUMAN - Experimental evidence at protein level: Swiss-Prot protein existence level 1. Involved in T-cell activation, the induction of cell proliferation and cytokine production and promotion of T-cell survival. Enhances the production of IL4 and IL10 in T-cells in conjunction with TCR/CD3 ligation and CD40L costimulation (PubMed:8617933). Isoform 3 enhances CD40L-mediated activation of NF-kappa-B and kinases MAPK8 and PAK2 in T-cells (PubMed:15067037). From Homo sapiens (Human).
   3545..3886    +  CDS            CD247 (fragment): CD3Z_HUMAN - Also known as CD3Z, T3Z, TCRZ. Experimental evidence at protein level: Swiss-Prot protein existence level 1. Part of the TCR-CD3 complex present on T-lymphocyte cell surface that plays an essential role in adaptive immune response. When antigen presenting cells (APCs) activate T-cell receptor (TCR), TCR- mediated signals are transmitted across the cell membrane by the CD3 chains CD3D, CD3E, CD3G and CD3Z. All CD3 chains contain immunoreceptor tyrosine-based activation motifs (ITAMs) in their cytoplasmic domain. Upon TCR engagement, these motifs become phosphorylated by Src family
   3899..3954    +  CDS            P2A (fragment): 2A peptide from porcine teschovirus-1 polyprotein Eukaryotic ribosomes fail to insert a peptide bond between the Gly and Pro residues, yielding separate polypeptides.
   3956..4672    +  CDS            EGFP: the original enhanced GFP (Yang et al., 1996) mammalian codon-optimized
   4682..4706    -  protein_bind   attB2: mutant version of attB; recombination site for the Gateway® BP reaction BP Clonase™
   4724..5312    +  misc_feature   WPRE: woodchuck hepatitis virus posttranscriptional regulatory element
   5379..5398    +  misc_feature   cPPT/CTS (fragment): central polypurine tract and central termination sequence of HIV-1
   5400..5633    +  LTR            3' LTR (ΔU3): self-inactivating 3' long terminal repeat (LTR) from HIV-1
   5705..5826    +  polyA_signal   SV40 poly(A) signal: SV40 polyadenylation signal
   5866..6001    +  rep_origin     SV40 ori: SV40 origin of replication
   6022..6040    -  promoter       T7 promoter: promoter for bacteriophage T7 RNA polymerase
   6048..6203    +  CDS            lacZα (fragment): LacZα fragment of β-galactosidase; lacZ fragment
   6208..6636    +  rep_origin     f1 ori (sequence partly withheld): f1 bacteriophage origin of replication; arrow indicates direction of (+) strand synthesis
   6689..6793    +  promoter       AmpR promoter: bla
   6794..7654    +  CDS            AmpR: β-lactamase; bla; confers resistance to ampicillin, carbenicillin, and related antibiotics
   7825..8413    +  rep_origin     ori: high-copy-number ColE1/pMB1/pBR322/pUC origin of replication
   8596..8688    +  CDS            lacI (fragment): lac repressor; lacI; The lac repressor binds to the lac operator to inhibit transcription in E. coli. This inhibition can be relieved by adding lactose or isopropyl-β-D-thiogalactopyranoside (IPTG).
   8701..8722    +  protein_bind   CAP binding site: CAP binding activates transcription in the presence of cAMP. E. coli catabolite activator protein
   8737..8767    +  promoter       lac promoter: promoter for the E. coli lac operon
   8775..8791    +  protein_bind   lac operator: The lac repressor binds to the lac operator to inhibit transcription in E. coli. This inhibition can be relieved by adding lactose or isopropyl-β-D-thiogalactopyranoside (IPTG). lac repressor encoded by lacI
   8836..8854    +  promoter       T3 promoter: promoter for bacteriophage T3 RNA polymerase
>Addgene plasmid #200681 | pLV-EF1A-CD19.28H.28TM.BB.28.3z | addgene full sequence | sequence record 392612 | Addgene NGS Result
AATGTAGTCTTATGCAATACTCTTGTAGTCTTGCAACATGGTAACGATGAGTTAGCAACATGCCTTACAA
GGAGAGAAAAAGCACCGTGCATGCCGATTGGTGGAAGTAAGGTGGTACGATCGTGCCTTATTAGGAAGGC
AACAGACGGGTCTGACATGGATTGGACGAACCACTGAATTGCCGCATTGCAGAGATATTGTATTTAAGTG
CCTAGCTCGATACATAAACGGGTCTCTCTGGTTAGACCAGATCTGAGCCTGGGAGCTCTCTGGCTAACTA
GGGAACCCACTGCTTAAGCCTCAATAAAGCTTGCCTTGAGTGCTTCAAGTAGTGTGTGCCCGTCTGTTGT
GTGACTCTGGTAACTAGAGATCCCTCAGACCCTTTTAGTCAGTGTGGAAAATCTCTAGCAGTGGCGCCCG
AACAGGGACTTGAAAGCGAAAGGGAAACCAGAGGAGCTCTCTCGACGCAGGACTCGGCTTGCTGAAGCGC
GCACGGCAAGAGGCGAGGGGCGGCGACTGGTGAGTACGCCAAAAATTTTGACTAGCGGAGGCTAGAAGGA
GAGAGATGGGTGCGAGAGCGTCAGTATTAAGCGGGGGAGAATTAGATCGCGATGGGAAAAAATTCGGTTA
AGGCCAGGGGGAAAGAAAAAATATAAATTAAAACATATAGTATGGGCAAGCAGGGAGCTAGAACGATTCG
CAGTTAATCCTGGCCTGTTAGAAACATCAGAAGGCTGTAGACAAATACTGGGACAGCTACAACCATCCCT
TCAGACAGGATCAGAAGAACTTAGATCATTATATAATACAGTAGCAACCCTCTATTGTGTGCATCAAAGG
ATAGAGATAAAAGACACCAAGGAAGCTTTAGACAAGATAGAGGAAGAGCAAAACAAAAGTAAGACCACCG
CACAGCAAGCGGCCGCTGATCTTCAGACCTGGAGGAGGAGATATGAGGGACAATTGGAGAAGTGAATTAT
ATAAATATAAAGTAGTAAAAATTGAACCATTAGGAGTAGCACCCACCAAGGCAAAGAGAAGAGTGGTGCA
GAGAGAAAAAAGAGCAGTGGGAATAGGAGCTTTGTTCCTTGGGTTCTTGGGAGCAGCAGGAAGCACTATG
GGCGCAGCGTCAATGACGCTGACGGTACAGGCCAGACAATTATTGTCTGGTATAGTGCAGCAGCAGAACA
ATTTGCTGAGGGCTATTGAGGCGCAACAGCATCTGTTGCAACTCACAGTCTGGGGCATCAAGCAGCTCCA
GGCAAGAATCCTGGCTGTGGAAAGATACCTAAAGGATCAACAGCTCCTGGGGATTTGGGGTTGCTCTGGA
AAACTCATTTGCACCACTGCTGTGCCTTGGAATGCTAGTTGGAGTAATAAATCTCTGGAACAGATTTGGA
ATCACACGACCTGGATGGAGTGGGACAGAGAAATTAACAATTACACAAGCTTAATACACTCCTTAATTGA
AGAATCGCAAAACCAGCAAGAAAAGAATGAACAAGAATTATTGGAATTAGATAAATGGGCAAGTTTGTGG
AATTGGTTTAACATAACAAATTGGCTGTGGTATATAAAATTATTCATAATGATAGTAGGAGGCTTGGTAG
GTTTAAGAATAGTTTTTGCTGTACTTTCTATAGTGAATAGAGTTAGGCAGGGATATTCACCATTATCGTT
TCAGACCCACCTCCCAACCCCGAGGGGACCCGACAGGCCCGAAGGAATAGAAGAAGAAGGTGGAGAGAGA
GACAGAGACAGATCCATTCGATTAGTGAACGGATCTCGACGGTATCGCTAGCTTTTAAAAGAAAAGGGGG
GATTGGGGGGTACAGTGCAGGGGAAAGAATAGTAGACATAATAGCAACAGACATACAAACTAAAGAATTA
CAAAAACAAATTACAAAAATTCAAAATTTTACTAGTGATTATCGGATCAACTTTGTATAGAAAAGTTGTC
TAGAGGGCAGAGCGCACATCGCCCACAGTCCCCGAGAAGTTGGGGGGAGGGGTCGGCAATTGAACCGGTG
CCTAGAGAAGGTGGCGCGGGGTAAACTGGGAAAGTGATGTCGTGTACTGGCTCCGCCTTTTTCCCGAGGG
TGGGGGAGAACCGTATATAAGTGCAGTAGTCGCCGTGAACGTTCTTTTTCGCAACGGGTTTGCCGCCAGA
ACACAGGGATCCCAAGTTTGTACAAAAAAGCAGGCTGCCACCATGCTCAGGCTGCTCTTGGCTCTCAACT
TATTCCCTTCAATTCAAGTAACAGGACTCGAGGAACAAAAACTCATCTCAGAAGAGGATCTGGAACAAAA
GCTCATTTCAGAAGAAGATCTGCTCGAGGTCGACGGAGACGCCGACATCCAGATGACACAGACTACATCC
TCCCTGTCTGCCTCTCTGGGAGACAGAGTCACCATCAGTTGCAGGGCAAGTCAGGACATCTCTAAGTATT
TGAATTGGTATCAGCAGAAACCAGATGGAACTGTTAAACTCCTGATCTACCATACATCAAGATTACACTC
AGGAGTCCCATCAAGGTTCAGTGGCAGTGGGTCTGGAACAGATTATTCTCTCACCATTAGCAACCTGGAG
CAAGAAGATATTGCCACTTACTTTTGCCAACAGGGTAATACGCTTCCGTACACGTTCGGAGGGGGGACTA
AGTTGGAAATAACAGGCTCCACCTCTGGATCCGGCAAGCCCGGATCTGGCGAGGGATCCACCAAGGGCGA
GGTGAAACTGCAGGAGTCAGGACCTGGCCTGGTGGCGCCCTCACAGAGCCTGTCCGTCACATGCACTGTC
TCAGGGGTCTCATTACCCGACTATGGTGTAAGCTGGATTCGCCAGCCTCCACGAAAGGGTCTGGAGTGGC
TGGGAGTAATATGGGGTAGTGAAACCACATACTATAATTCAGCTCTCAAATCCAGACTGACCATCATCAA
GGACAACTCCAAGAGCCAAGTTTTCTTAAAAATGAACAGTCTGCAAACTGATGACACAGCCATTTACTAC
TGTGCCAAACATTATTACTACGGTGGTAGCTATGCTATGGACTACTGGGGTCAAGGAACCTCAGTGACCG
TCTCCGGTACCATTGAAGTTATGTATCCTCCTCCTTACCTAGACAATGAGAAGAGCAATGGAACCATTAT
CCATGTGAAAGGGAAACACCTTTGTCCAAGTCCCCTATTTCCCGGACCTTCTAAGCCCTTTTGGGTGCTG
GTGGTGGTTGGTGGAGTCCTGGCTTGCTATAGCTTGCTAGTAACAGTGGCCTTTATTATTTTCTGGGTGA
GGAAACGGGGCAGAAAGAAACTCCTGTATATATTCAAACAACCATTTATGAGACCAGTACAAACTACTCA
AGAGGAAGATGGCTGTAGCTGCCGATTTCCAGAAGAAGAAGAAGGAGGATGTGAACTGAGTAAGAGGAGC
AGGCTCCTGCACAGTGACTACATGAACATGACTCCCAGGCGGCCCGGACCCACCCGCAAGCATTACCAGC
CCTATGCCCCACCACGCGACTTCGCAGCCTATCGCTCCTCCGGACTGAGAGTGAAGTTCAGCAGGAGCGC
AGACGCCCCCGCGTACCAGCAGGGCCAGAACCAGCTCTATAACGAGCTCAATCTAGGACGAAGAGAGGAG
TACGATGTTTTGGACAAGAGGCGTGGCCGGGACCCTGAGATGGGGGGAAAGCCGCAGAGAAGGAAGAACC
CTCAGGAAGGCCTGTACAATGAACTGCAGAAAGATAAGATGGCGGAGGCCTACAGTGAGATTGGGATGAA
AGGCGAGCGCCGGAGGGGCAAGGGGCACGATGGCCTTTACCAGGGTCTCAGTACAGCCACCAAGGACACC
TACGACGCCCTTCACATGCAGGCCCTGCCCCCTCGCTCCGGACGTACGGCCACGAACTTCTCTCTGTTAA
AGCAAGCAGGCGACGTGGAAGAAAACCCCGGTCCCGTGAGCAAGGGCGAGGAGCTGTTCACCGGGGTGGT
GCCCATCCTGGTCGAGCTGGACGGCGACGTAAACGGCCACAAGTTCAGCGTGTCCGGCGAGGGCGAGGGC
GATGCCACCTACGGCAAGCTGACCCTGAAGTTCATCTGCACCACCGGCAAGCTGCCCGTGCCCTGGCCCA
CCCTCGTGACCACCCTGACCTACGGCGTGCAGTGCTTCAGCCGCTACCCCGACCACATGAAGCAGCACGA
CTTCTTCAAGTCCGCCATGCCCGAAGGCTACGTCCAGGAGCGCACCATCTTCTTCAAGGACGACGGCAAC
TACAAGACCCGCGCCGAGGTGAAGTTCGAGGGCGACACCCTGGTGAACCGCATCGAGCTGAAGGGCATCG
ACTTCAAGGAGGACGGCAACATCCTGGGGCACAAGCTGGAGTACAACTACAACAGCCACAACGTCTATAT
CATGGCCGACAAGCAGAAGAACGGCATCAAGGTGAACTTCAAGATCCGCCACAACATCGAGGACGGCAGC
GTGCAGCTCGCCGACCACTACCAGCAGAACACCCCCATCGGCGACGGCCCCGTGCTGCTGCCCGACAACC
ACTACCTGAGCACCCAGTCCGCCCTGAGCAAAGACCCCAACGAGAAGCGCGATCACATGGTCCTGCTGGA
GTTCGTGACCGCCGCCGGGATCACTCTCGGCATGGACGAGCTGTACAAGTAAGGGCCCCGTACCCAGCTT
TCTTGTACAAAGTGGTGATAATCGAATTCCGATAATCAACCTCTGGATTACAAAATTTGTGAAAGATTGA
CTGGTATTCTTAACTATGTTGCTCCTTTTACGCTATGTGGATACGCTGCTTTAATGCCTTTGTATCATGC
TATTGCTTCCCGTATGGCTTTCATTTTCTCCTCCTTGTATAAATCCTGGTTGCTGTCTCTTTATGAGGAG
TTGTGGCCCGTTGTCAGGCAACGTGGCGTGGTGTGCACTGTGTTTGCTGACGCAACCCCCACTGGTTGGG
GCATTGCCACCACCTGTCAGCTCCTTTCCGGGACTTTCGCTTTCCCCCTCCCTATTGCCACGGCGGAACT
CATCGCCGCCTGCCTTGCCCGCTGCTGGACAGGGGCTCGGCTGTTGGGCACTGACAATTCCGTGGTGTTG
TCGGGGAAGCTGACGTCCTTTCCATGGCTGCTCGCCTGTGTTGCCACCTGGATTCTGCGCGGGACGTCCT
TCTGCTACGTCCCTTCGGCCCTCAATCCAGCGGACCTTCCTTCCCGCGGCCTGCTGCCGGCTCTGCGGCC
TCTTCCGCGTCTTCGCCTTCGCCCTCAGACGAGTCGGATCTCCCTTTGGGCCGCCTCCCCGCATCGGGAA
TTCCCGCGGTTCGCTTTAAGACCAATGACTTACAAGGCAGCTGTAGATCTTAGCCACTTTTTAAAAGAAA
AGGGGGGACTGGAAGGGCTAATTCACTCCCAACGAAGACAAGATCTGCTTTTTGCTTGTACTGGGTCTCT
CTGGTTAGACCAGATCTGAGCCTGGGAGCTCTCTGGCTAACTAGGGAACCCACTGCTTAAGCCTCAATAA
AGCTTGCCTTGAGTGCTTCAAGTAGTGTGTGCCCGTCTGTTGTGTGACTCTGGTAACTAGAGATCCCTCA
GACCCTTTTAGTCAGTGTGGAAAATCTCTAGCAGTAGTAGTTCATGTCATCTTATTATTCAGTATTTATA
ACTTGCAAAGAAATGAATATCAGAGAGTGAGAGGAACTTGTTTATTGCAGCTTATAATGGTTACAAATAA
AGCAATAGCATCACAAATTTCACAAATAAAGCATTTTTTTCACTGCATTCTAGTTGTGGTTTGTCCAAAC
TCATCAATGTATCTTATCATGTCTGGCTCTAGCTATCCCGCCCCTAACTCCGCCCATCCCGCCCCTAACT
CCGCCCAGTTCCGCCCATTCTCCGCCCCATGGCTGACTAATTTTTTTTATTTATGCAGAGGCCGAGGCCG
CCTCGGCCTCTGAGCTATTCCAGAAGTAGTGAGGAGGCTTTTTTGGAGGCCTAGGGACGTACCCAATTCG
CCCTATAGTGAGTCGTATTACGCGCGCTCACTGGCCGTCGTTTTACAACGTCGTGACTGGGAAAACCCTG
GCGTTACCCAACTTAATCGCCTTGCAGCACATCCCCCTTTCGCCAGCTGGCGTAATAGCGAAGAGGCCCG
CACCGATCGCCCTTCCCAACAGTTGCGCAGCCTGAATGGCGAATGGG
[124 nt withheld, positions 6208-6331]
C
[91 nt withheld, positions 6333-6423]
A
[49 nt withheld, positions 6425-6473]
CCTTTGACGTTGGAGTCCACGTTCTTT
[37 nt withheld, positions 6501-6537]
ACCCTATCTCGGTCTATTCTTTTGATTTATAAGGGATTTTGCCGATTTCGGCCTATTGGTTAAAAAATGA
GCTGATTTAACAAAAATTTAACGCGAATTTTAACAAAATATTAACGCTTACAATTTAGGTGGCACTTTTC
GGGGAAATGTGCGCGGAACCCCTATTTGTTTATTTTTCTAAATACATTCAAATATGTATCCGCTCATGAG
ACAATAACCCTGATAAATGCTTCAATAATATTGAAAAAGGAAGAGTATGAGTATTCAACATTTCCGTGTC
GCCCTTATTCCCTTTTTTGCGGCATTTTGCCTTCCTGTTTTTGCTCACCCAGAAACGCTGGTGAAAGTAA
AAGATGCTGAAGATCAGTTGGGTGCACGAGTGGGTTACATCGAACTGGATCTCAACAGCGGTAAGATCCT
TGAGAGTTTTCGCCCCGAAGAACGTTTTCCAATGATGAGCACTTTTAAAGTTCTGCTATGTGGCGCGGTA
TTATCCCGTATTGACGCCGGGCAAGAGCAACTCGGTCGCCGCATACACTATTCTCAGAATGACTTGGTTG
AGTACTCACCAGTCACAGAAAAGCATCTTACGGATGGCATGACAGTAAGAGAATTATGCAGTGCTGCCAT
AACCATGAGTGATAACACTGCGGCCAACTTACTTCTGACAACGATCGGAGGACCGAAGGAGCTAACCGCT
TTTTTGCACAACATGGGGGATCATGTAACTCGCCTTGATCGTTGGGAACCGGAGCTGAATGAAGCCATAC
CAAACGACGAGCGTGACACCACGATGCCTGTAGCAATGGCAACAACGTTGCGCAAACTATTAACTGGCGA
ACTACTTACTCTAGCTTCCCGGCAACAATTAATAGACTGGATGGAGGCGGATAAAGTTGCAGGACCACTT
CTGCGCTCGGCCCTTCCGGCTGGCTGGTTTATTGCTGATAAATCTGGAGCCGGTGAGCGTGGGTCTCGCG
GTATCATTGCAGCACTGGGGCCAGATGGTAAGCCCTCCCGTATCGTAGTTATCTACACGACGGGGAGTCA
GGCAACTATGGATGAACGAAATAGACAGATCGCTGAGATAGGTGCCTCACTGATTAAGCATTGGTAACTG
TCAGACCAAGTTTACTCATATATACTTTAGATTGATTTAAAACTTCATTTTTAATTTAAAAGGATCTAGG
TGAAGATCCTTTTTGATAATCTCATGACCAAAATCCCTTAACGTGAGTTTTCGTTCCACTGAGCGTCAGA
CCCCGTAGAAAAGATCAAAGGATCTTCTTGAGATCCTTTTTTTCTGCGCGTAATCTGCTGCTTGCAAACA
AAAAAACCACCGCTACCAGCGGTGGTTTGTTTGCCGGATCAAGAGCTACCAACTCTTTTTCCGAAGGTAA
CTGGCTTCAGCAGAGCGCAGATACCAAATACTGTTCTTCTAGTGTAGCCGTAGTTAGGCCACCACTTCAA
GAACTCTGTAGCACCGCCTACATACCTCGCTCTGCTAATCCTGTTACCAGTGGCTGCTGCCAGTGGCGAT
AAGTCGTGTCTTACCGGGTTGGACTCAAGACGATAGTTACCGGATAAGGCGCAGCGGTCGGGCTGAACGG
GGGGTTCGTGCACACAGCCCAGCTTGGAGCGAACGACCTACACCGAACTGAGATACCTACAGCGTGAGCT
ATGAGAAAGCGCCACGCTTCCCGAAGAGAGAAAGGCGGACAGGTATCCGGTAAGCGGCAGGGTCGGAACA
GGAGAGCGCACGAGGGAGCTTCCAGGGGGAAACGCCTGGTATCTTTATAGTCCTGTCGGGTTTCGCCACC
TCTGACTTGAGCGTCGATTTTTGTGATGCTCGTCAGGGGGGCGGAGCCTATGGAAAAACGCCAGCAACGC
GGCCTTTTTACGGTTCCTGGCCTTTTGCTGGCCTTTTGCTCACATGTTCTTTCCTGCGTTATCCCCTGAT
TCTGTGGATAACCGTATTACCGCCTTTGAGTGAGCTGATACCGCTCGCCGCAGCCGAACGACCGAGCGCA
GCGAGTCAGTGAGCGAGGAAGCGGAAGAGCGCCCAATACGCAAACCGCCTCTCCCCGCGCGTTGGCCGAT
TCATTAATGCAGCTGGCACGACAGGTTTCCCGACTGGAAAGCGGGCAGTGAGCGCAACGCAATTAATGTG
AGTTAGCTCACTCATTAGGCACCCCAGGCTTTACACTTTATGCTTCCGGCTCGTATGTTGTGTGGAATTG
TGAGCGGATAACAATTTCACACAGGAAACAGCTATGACCATGATTACGCCAAGCGCGCAATTAACCCTCA
CTAAAGGGAACAAAAGCTGGAGCTGCAAGCTT
